Addgene plasmid #147980: pAc5.1B-EGFP-DmCaf40-Y208AR210AH213AA253F_X
Purpose: Insect Expression of DmCaf40-Y208AR210AH213AA253F
Depositing lab: Elisa Izaurralde. Depositing organization: Max Planck Institute for Developmental Biology. Publication: A DDX6-CNOT1 complex and W-binding pockets in CNOT9 reveal direct links between miRNA target recognition and silencing. Chen Y, Boland A, Kuzuoglu-Ozturk D, Bawankar P, Loh B, Chang CT, Weichenrieder O, Izaurralde E. Mol Cell. 2014 Jun 5;54(5):737-50. doi: 10.1016/j.molcel.2014.03.034. Epub 2014 Apr 24. PubMed 24768540.
Backbone
  Vector backbone: Unknown
  Vector type: Insect Expression
Growth in bacteria
  Bacterial resistance: Ampicillin, 100 μg/mL
  Growth temperature: 37°C
  Growth strain: DH5alpha
  Copy number: Low Copy
Gene/Insert
  Gene/Insert name: DmCaf40-Y208AR210AH213AA253F
  Species: D. melanogaster (fly)
  Entrez Gene: Rcd-1 (a.k.a. Dmel_CG14213, CAF40, CG14213, Caf40, Dmel\CG14213, Drcd-1)
  Cloning method: Unknown
Terms and licenses: Academic/Nonprofit Terms; Industry Terms: Not Available to Industry
Depositor comments: ORF extracted from NCBI:NM_167675.1 Plasmids from this collection were made available to the research community and donated after the lab closed. Please note that the sequence provided by the depositing laboratory may be theoretical/predicted or based on Sanger sequencing results. There may be discrepancies between sequencing results obtained by Addgene and the depositor sequence. If an Addgene verified sequence is not available, please contact before placing your order to request that our lab fully sequence the plasmid.
How to cite: pAc5.1B-EGFP-DmCaf40-Y208AR210AH213AA253F_X was a gift from Elisa Izaurralde (Addgene plasmid # 147980 ; http://n2t.net/addgene:147980 ; RRID:Addgene_147980)
