[The description below was written by a language model from this plasmid's Addgene catalogue record and pLannotate feature annotations shown in this document.]
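Description:
pAc5.1B-EGFP-DmCaf40-Y208AR210AH213AA253F_X is a 6,972 nt insect expression plasmid for producing a mutant form of the Drosophila melanogaster CAF40 protein (gene Rcd-1/CG14213) as an EGFP fusion in fly cells. The catalogue lists the backbone as unknown, although the name and the annotated parts point to a pAc5.1-type vector. It is maintained in E. coli through a ColE1/pUC-type origin and selected with ampicillin via the bla gene and its own promoter. The record describes it as low copy, even though the annotated origin is usually considered high copy. A short tetracycline-resistance fragment and a piece of SV40 large T antigen sequence are also detected. These appear to be non-functional backbone remnants.

Expression is driven by the constitutive Drosophila actin 5C (Ac5) promoter, followed by the EGFP coding sequence and then the Caf40 open reading frame. The annotation tool labels this ORF as a fragment of human CNOT9, the orthologue of Caf40 and a subunit of the CCR4-NOT deadenylase complex, but the record states that the ORF is of fly origin. The insert carries four substitutions: Y208A, R210A, H213A and A253F. A V5 epitope tag lies downstream of the insert, and the record does not say whether it is read in frame with the fusion or preceded by a stop codon. An SV40 polyadenylation signal ends the transcription unit. The associated publication concerns tryptophan-binding pockets in CNOT9 and the link between miRNA target recognition and silencing. This suggests the mutant is used to test how disrupting such binding surfaces affects interactions or silencing in insect cells, with EGFP available for detection or pulldown.
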