Features (pLannotate 1.2.2; 10 found; start..end, strand, type, name):
     56..2568    +  promoter       Ac5 promoter: Drosophila melanogaster actin 5C promoter
   2588..3304    +  CDS            EGFP: EGFP is a basic (constitutively fluorescent) green fluorescent protein published in 1996, derived from Aequorea victoria. It is reported to be a rapidly-maturing weak dimer with moderate acid sensitivity.
   3392..4222    +  CDS            CNOT9 (fragment): CNOT9_HUMAN - Also known as RCD1, RQCD1. Experimental evidence at protein level: Swiss-Prot protein existence level 1. Component of the CCR4-NOT complex which is one of the major cellular mRNA deadenylases and is linked to various cellular processes including bulk mRNA degradation, miRNA-mediated repression, translational repression during translational initiation and general transcription regulation. Additional complex functions may be a consequence of its influence on mRNA expression. Involved in down- regulation of MYB- and JUN-dependent transcription. May play a role in cell differentiatio
   4257..4298    +  CDS            V5 tag: epitope tag from simian virus 5
   4398..4532    -  polyA_signal   SV40 poly(A) signal: SV40 polyadenylation signal
   4555..4639    -  CDS            large T antigen (fragment): large T antigen from SV40 (simian virus 40)
   4640..5110    +  CDS            TcR (fragment): tetracycline efflux protein; tet; confers resistance to tetracycline
   5154..5742    -  rep_origin     ori: high-copy-number ColE1/pMB1/pBR322/pUC origin of replication
   5913..6773    -  CDS            AmpR: β-lactamase; bla; confers resistance to ampicillin, carbenicillin, and related antibiotics
   6774..6878    -  promoter       AmpR promoter: bla
>Addgene plasmid #147980 | pAc5.1B-EGFP-DmCaf40-Y208AR210AH213AA253F_X | depositor full sequence | sequence record 290427 | Full Sequence
CTTCAAGGAATTAATTCTATATTCTAAAAACACAAATGATACTTCTAAAAAAAATCATGAATGGCATCAA
CTCTGAATCAAATCTTTGCAGATGCACCTACTTCTCATTTCCACTGTCACATCATTTTTCCAGATCTCGC
TGCCTGTTATGTGGCCCACAAACCAAGACACGTTTTATGGCCATTAAAGCTGGCTGATCGTCGCCAAACA
CCAAATACATATCAATATGTACATTCGAGAAAGAAGCGATCAAAGAAGCGTCTTCGGGCGAGTAGGAGAA
TGCGGAGGAGAAGGAGAACGAGCTGATCTAGTATCTCTCCACAATCCAATGCCAACTGACCAACTGGCCA
TATTCGGAGCAATTTGAAGCCAATTTCCATCGCCTGGCGATCGCTCCATTCTTGGCTATATGTTTTTCAC
CGTTCCCGGGGCCATTTTCAAAGACTCGTCGGTAAGATAAGATTGTGTCACTCGCTGTCTCTCTTCATTT
GTCGAAGAATGCTGAGGAATTTCGCGATGACGTCGGCGAGTATTTTGAAGAATGAGAATAATTTGTATTT
ATACGAAAATCAGTTAGTGGAATTTTCTACAAAAACATGTTATCTATAGATAATTTTGTTGCAAAATATG
TTGACTATGACAAAGATTGTATGTATATACCTTTAATGTATTCTCATTTTCTTATGTATTTATAATGGCA
ATGATGATACTGATGATATTTTAAGATGATGCCAGACCACAGGCTGATTTCTGCGTCTTTTGCCGAACGC
AGTGCATGTGCGGTTGTTGTTTTTTGGAATAGTTTCAATTTTCGGACTGTCCGCTTTGATTTCAGTTTCT
TGGCTTATTCAAAAAGCAAAGTAAAGCCAAAAAAGCGAGATGGCAATACCAAATGCGGCAAAACGGTAGT
GGAAGGAAAGGGGTGCGGGGCAGCGGAAGGAAGGGTGGGGCGGGGCGTGGCGGGGTCTGTGGCTGGGCGC
GACGTCACCGACGTTGGAGCCACTCCTTTGACCATGTGTGCGTGTGTGTATTATTCGTGTCTCGCCACTC
GCCGGTTGTTTTTTTCTTTTTATCTCGCTCTCTCTAGCGCCATCTCGTACGCATGCTCAACGCACCGCAT
GTTGCCGTGTCCTTTATGCGTCATTTTGGCTCGAAATAGGCAATTATTTAAACAAAGATTAGTCAACGAA
AACGCTAAAATAAATAAGTCTACAATATGGTTACTTATTGCCATGTGTGTGCAGCCAACGATAGCAACAA
AAGCAACAACACAGTGGCTTTCCCTCTTTCACTTTTTGTTTGCAAGCGCGTGCGAGCAAGACGGCACGAC
CGGCAAACGCAATTACGCTGACAAAGAGCAGACGAAGTTTTGGCCGAAAAACATCAAGGCGCCTGATACG
AATGCATTTGCAATAACAATTGCGATATTTAATATTGTTTATGAAGCTGTTTGACTTCAAAACACACAAA
AAAAAAAATAAAACAAATTATTTGAAAGAGAATTAGGAATCGGACAGCTTATCGTTACGGGCTAACAGCA
CACCGAGACGAAATAGCTTACCTGACGTCACAGCCTCTGGAAGAACTGCCGCCAAGCAGAGAGAGAGAGA
AAAAGAGGGAGAGCAGCTTAGACCGCATGTGCTTGTGTGTGAGGCGTCTCTCTCTTCGTCTCCTGTTTGC
GCAAACGCATAGACTGCACTGAGAAAATCGATTACCTATTTTTTATGAATGAATATTTGCACTATTACTA
TTCAAAACTATTAAGATAGCAATCACATTCAATAGCCAAATACTATACCACCTGAGCGATGCAACGAAAT
GATCAATTTGAGCAAAAATGCTGCATATTTAGGACGGCATCATTATAGAAATGCTTCTTGCTGTGTACTT
TTCTCTCGTCTGGCAGCTGTTTCGCCGTTATTGTTAAAACCGGCTTAAGTTAGGTGTGTTTTCTACGACT
AGTGATGCCCCTACTAGAAGATGTGTGTTGCACAAATGTCCCTGAATAACCAATTTGAAGTGCAGATAGC
AGTAAACGTAAGCTAATATGAATATTATTTAACTGTAATGTTTTAATATCGCTGGACATTACTAATAAAC
CCACTATAAACACATGTACATATGTATGTTTTGGCATACAATGAGTAGTTGGGGAAAAAATGTGTAAAAG
CACCGTGACCATCACAGCATAAAGATAACCAGCTGAAGTATCGAATATGAGTAACCCCCAAATTGAATCA
CATGCCGCAACTGATAGGACCCATGGAAGTACACTCTTCATGGCGATATACAAGACACACACAAGCACGA
ACACCCAGTTGCGGAGGAAATTCTCCGTAAATGAAAACCCAATCGGCGAACAATTCATACCCATATATGG
TAAAAGTTTTGAACGCGACTTGAGAGCGGAGAGCATTGCGGCTGATAAGGTTTTAGCGCTAAGCGGGCTT
TATAAAACGGGCTGCGGGACCAGTTTTCATATCACTACCGTTTGAGTTCTTGTGCTGTGTGGATACTCCT
CCCGACACAAAGCCGCTCCATCAGCCAGCAGTCGTCTAATCCAGAGACCCCGGATCGGGGTACCAACATG
GTGAGCAAGGGCGAGGAGCTGTTCACCGGGGTGGTGCCCATCCTGGTCGAGCTGGACGGCGACGTAAACG
GCCACAAGTTCAGCGTGTCCGGCGAGGGCGAGGGCGATGCCACCTACGGCAAGCTGACCCTGAAGTTCAT
CTGCACCACCGGCAAGCTGCCCGTGCCCTGGCCCACCCTCGTGACCACCCTGACCTACGGCGTGCAGTGC
TTCAGCCGCTACCCCGACCACATGAAGCAGCACGACTTCTTCAAGTCCGCCATGCCCGAAGGCTACGTCC
AGGAGCGCACCATCTTCTTCAAGGACGACGGCAACTACAAGACCCGCGCCGAGGTGAAGTTCGAGGGCGA
CACCCTGGTGAACCGCATCGAGCTGAAGGGCATCGACTTCAAGGAGGACGGCAACATCCTGGGGCACAAG
CTGGAGTACAACTACAACAGCCACAACGTCTATATCATGGCCGACAAGCAGAAGAACGGCATCAAGGTGA
ACTTCAAGATCCGCCACAACATCGAGGACGGCAGCGTGCAGCTCGCCGACCACTACCAGCAGAACACCCC
CATCGGCGACGGCCCCGTGCTGCTGCCCGACAACCACTACCTGAGCACCCAGTCCGCCCTGAGCAAAGAC
CCCAACGAGAAGCGCGATCACATGGTCCTGCTGGAGTTCGTGACCGCCGCCGGGATCACTCTCGGCATGG
ACGAGCTGTACAAGCCAAGCTTAATTAAGATGAGTGCTCAACCGAGTCCGCATATGAATCCTCAGCAGCA
GCAGCAGCAGCAACAGCAGCAGCAGCAGACCGAGCAGGAGAAGGTGTACCAGTGGATCAATGAGCTGGCC
CATCCGGACACGCGTGAAACCGCTCTGCTCGAGCTAAGCAAGAAGCGTGAGACGGACCTGGCCCCCATGC
TGTGGAACAGCTTCGGGACCGCCTGCGCCCTGTTGCAGGAGATTGTTAACATCTACCCATCGATAACGCC
GCCCACTTTGACGGCCCACCAGTCGAACCGCGTGTGCAACGCCCTGGCGCTGCTGCAGTGCGTCGCCTCG
CACCCGGAGACTCGCACGGCCTTCCTGCAGGCCCAGATACCGCTGTACTTGTACCCTTTCTTGTCGACCA
CGTCCAAGACCAGGCCCTTCGAGTACTTGCGCCTGACCAGTTTGGGCGTGATTGGTGCTCTGGTCAAGAC
CGACGAACAGGAGGTGATCACCTTTCTGCTGACCACCGAGATCGTGCCCCTTTGTCTGAGCATCATGGAC
AGCGGATCGGAGCTGAGCAAGACTGTGGCCACTTTCATCATCCAGAAGATCCTGCTCGATGAGTCGGGTC
TGTCGTACATCTGCCAGACCGCCGAAGCCTTTTCGGCCGTGGCCATCACCCTGGGCAAAATGGTCATCCA
GCTGGCGAAGGATCCATGCGCCCGGCTGTTGAAGCATGTGGTGCGCTGCTATCTGCGTCTTTCGGACAAT
ACACGCGCTCGCAAGTTCCTGGGACAGTGTCTGCCCGATCAGCTGCGTGACGGCACCTTTGCGCTGTGCC
TGCAAGAGGACAAGTCGACCAAGCAGTGGCTGCAGATGCTGCTCAAGAACCTGGAACTCGGCGCCACTCC
GCAGCAGATCGGCATGTCGCCACTGGGCTCCTAGTCTAGAGGGCCCGCGGTTCGAAGGTAAGCCTATCCC
TAACCCTCTCCTCGGTCTCGATTCTACGCGTACCGGTCATCATCACCATCACCATTGAGTTTAAACCCGC
TGATCAGCCTCGACTGTGCCTTCTAAGGCCTGAGCTCGCTGATCAGCCTCGATCGAGGATCCAGACATGA
TAAGATACATTGATGAGTTTGGACAAACCACAACTAGAATGCAGTGAAAAAAATGCTTTATTTGTGAAAT
TTGTGATGCTATTGCTTTATTTGTAACCATTATAAGCTGCAATAAACAAGTTAACAACAACAATTGCATT
CATTTTATGTTTCAGGTTCAGGGGGAGGTGTGGGAGGTTTTTTAAAGCAAGTAAAACCTCTACAAATGTG
GTATGGCTGATTATGATCAGTCGACCGATGCCCTTGAGAGCCTTCAACCCAGTCAGCTCCTTCCGGTGGG
CGCGGGGCATGACTATCGTCGCCGCACTTATGACTGTCTTCTTTATCATGCAACTCGTAGGACAGGTGCC
GGCAGCGCTCTGGGTCATTTTCGGCGAGGACCGCTTTCGCTGGAGCGCGACGATGATCGGCCTGTCGCTT
GCGGTATTCGGAATCTTGCACGCCCTCGCTCAAGCCTTCGTCACTGGTCCCGCCACCAAACGTTTCGGCG
AGAAGCAGGCCATTATCGCCGGCATGGCGGCCGACGCGCTGGGCTACGTCTTGCTGGCGTTCGCGACGCG
AGGCTGGATGGCCTTCCCCATTATGATTCTTCTCGCTTCCGGCGGCATCGGGATGCCCGCGTTGCAGGCC
ATGCTGTCCAGGCAGGTAGATGACGACCATCAGGGACAGCTTCAAGGATCGCTCGCGGCTCTTACCAGCC
AGCAAAAGGCCAGGAACCGTAAAAAGGCCGCGTTGCTGGCGTTTTTCCATAGGCTCCGCCCCCCTGACGA
GCATCACAAAAATCGACGCTCAAGTCAGAGGTGGCGAAACCCGACAGGACTATAAAGATACCAGGCGTTT
CCCCCTGGAAGCTCCCTCGTGCGCTCTCCTGTTCCGACCCTGCCGCTTACCGGATACCTGTCCGCCTTTC
TCCCTTCGGGAAGCGTGGCGCTTTCTCAATGCTCACGCTGTAGGTATCTCAGTTCGGTGTAGGTCGTTCG
CTCCAAGCTGGGCTGTGTGCACGAACCCCCCGTTCAGCCCGACCGCTGCGCCTTATCCGGTAACTATCGT
CTTGAGTCCAACCCGGTAAGACACGACTTATCGCCACTGGCAGCAGCCACTGGTAACAGGATTAGCAGAG
CGAGGTATGTAGGCGGTGCTACAGAGTTCTTGAAGTGGTGGCCTAACTACGGCTACACTAGAAGGACAGT
ATTTGGTATCTGCGCTCTGCTGAAGCCAGTTACCTTCGGAAAAAGAGTTGGTAGCTCTTGATCCGGCAAA
CAAACCACCGCTGGTAGCGGTGGTTTTTTTGTTTGCAAGCAGCAGATTACGCGCAGAAAAAAAGGATCTC
AAGAAGATCCTTTGATCTTTTCTACGGGGTCTGACGCTCAGTGGAACGAAAACTCACGTTAAGGGATTTT
GGTCATGAGATTATCAAAAAGGATCTTCACCTAGATCCTTTTAAATTAAAAATGAAGTTTTAAATCAATC
TAAAGTATATATGAGTAAACTTGGTCTGACAGTTACCAATGCTTAATCAGTGAGGCACCTATCTCAGCGA
TCTGTCTATTTCGTTCATCCATAGTTGCCTGACTCCCCGTCGTGTAGATAACTACGATACGGGAGGGCTT
ACCATCTGGCCCCAGTGCTGCAATGATACCGCGAGACCCACGCTCACCGGCTCCAGATTTATCAGCAATA
AACCAGCCAGCCGGAAGGGCCGAGCGCAGAAGTGGTCCTGCAACTTTATCCGCCTCCATCCAGTCTATTA
ATTGTTGCCGGGAAGCTAGAGTAAGTAGTTCGCCAGTTAATAGTTTGCGCAACGTTGTTGCCATTGCTGC
AGGCATCGTGGTGTCACGCTCGTCGTTTGGTATGGCTTCATTCAGCTCCGGTTCCCAACGATCAAGGCGA
GTTACATGATCCCCCATGTTGTGCAAAAAAGCGGTTAGCTCCTTCGGTCCTCCGATCGTTGTCAGAAGTA
AGTTGGCCGCAGTGTTATCACTCATGGTTATGGCAGCACTGCATAATTCTCTTACTGTCATGCCATCCGT
AAGATGCTTTTCTGTGACTGGTGAGTACTCAACCAAGTCATTCTGAGAATAGTGTATGCGGCGACCGAGT
TGCTCTTGCCCGGCGTCAACACGGGATAATACCGCGCCACATAGCAGAACTTTAAAAGTGCTCATCATTG
GAAAACGTTCTTCGGGGCGAAAACTCTCAAGGATCTTACCGCTGTTGAGATCCAGTTCGATGTAACCCAC
TCGTGCACCCAACTGATCTTCAGCATCTTTTACTTTCACCAGCGTTTCTGGGTGAGCAAAAACAGGAAGG
CAAAATGCCGCAAAAAAGGGAATAAGGGCGACACGGAAATGTTGAATACTCATACTCTTCCTTTTTCAAT
ATTATTGAAGCATTTATCAGGGTTATTGTCTCATGAGCGGATACATATTTGAATGTATTTAGAAAAATAA
ACAAATAGGGGTTCCGCGCACATTTCCCCGAAAAGTGCCACCTGACGTCTAAGAAACCATTATTATCATG
ACATTAACCTATAAAAATAGGCGTATCACGAGGCCCTTTCGT
